>Addgene plasmid #18710 | pCMV/myc/Nuc-mutant-hogg1 | depositor partial sequence | sequence record 8838 | Author sequence
ATGCCTGCCCGCGCGCTTCTGCCCAGGCGCATGGGGCATCGTACTCTAGCCTCCACTCCTGCCCTGTGGG
CCTCCATCCCGTGCCCTCGCTCTGAGCTGCGCCTGGACCTGGTTCTGCCTTCTGGACAATCTTTCCGGTG
GAGGGAGCAAAGTCCTGCACACTGGAGTGGTGTACTAGCGGATCAAGTATGGACACTGACTCAGACTGAG
GAGCAGCTCCACTGCACTGTGTACCGAGGAGACAAGAGCCAGGCTAGCAGGCCCACACCAGACGAGCTGG
AGGCCGTGCGCAAGTACTTCCAGCTAGATGTTACCCTGGCTCAACTGTATCACCACTGGGGTTCCGTGGA
CTCCCACTTCCAAGAGGTGGCTCAGAAATTCCAAGGTGTGCGACTGCTGCGACAAGACCCCATCGAATGC
CTTTTCTCTTTTATCTGTTCCTCCAACAACAACATCGCCCGCATCACTGGCATGGTGGAGCGGCTGTGCC
AGGCTTTTGGACCTCGGCTCATCCAGCTTGATGATGTCACCTACCATGGCTTCCCCAGCCTGCAGGCCCT
GGCTGGGCCAGAGGTGGAGGCTCATCTCAGGAAGCTGGGCCTGGGCTATCGTGCCCGTTACGTGAGTGCC
AGTGCCCGAGCCATCCTGGAAGAACAGGGCGGGCTAGCCTGGCTGCAGCAGCTACAAGAGTCCTCATATG
AGGAGGCCCACAAGGCCCTCTGCATCCTGCCTGGAGTGGGCACCAAGGTGGCTGACTGCATCTGCCTGAT
GGCCCTAGACAAGCCCCAGGCTGTGCCCGTGGATGTCCATATGTGGCACATTGCCCAACGTGACTACAGC
TGGCACCCTACCACGTCCCAGGCGAAGGGACCGAGCCCCCAGACCAACAAGGAACTGGGAAACTTTTTCC
GGAGCCTGTGGGGACCTTATGCTGGCTGGGCCCAAGCGGTGCTGTTCAGTGCCGACCTGCGCCAATCCCG
CCATGCTCAGGAGCCACCAGCAAAGCGCAGAAAGGGTTCCAAAGGGCCGGAAGGC
