>Addgene plasmid #18710 | pCMV/myc/Nuc-mutant-hogg1 | addgene partial sequence | sequence record 24590 | New 18710 with BGH-rev
GCGGCCCCNTTCNGATCCTCTTCTGAGATGAGTTTTTGTTCTGCGGCCGTATCTACCTTTCTCTTCTTTT
TTGGATCTACCTTTCTCTTCTTTTTTGGATCTACCTTTCTCTTCTTTTTTGGATCTGCGGCCGCGCCTTC
CGGCCCTTTGGAACCCTTTCTGCGCTTTGCTGGTGGCTCCTGAGCATGGCGGGATTGGCGCAGGTCGGCA
CTGAACAGCACCGCTTGGGCCCAGCCAGCATAAGGTCCCCACAGGCTCCGGAAAAAGTTTCCCAGTTCCT
TGTTGGTCTGGGGGCTCGGTCCCTTCGCCTGGGACGTGGTAGGGTGCCAGCTGTAGTCACGTTGGGCAAT
GTGCCACATATGGACATCCACGGGCACAGCCTGGGGCTTGTCTAGGGCCATCAGGCAGATGCAGTCAGCC
ACCTTGGTGCCCACTCCAGGCAGGATGCAGAGGGCCTTGTGGGCCTCCTCATATGAGGACTCTTGTAGCT
GCTGCAGCCAGGCTAGCCCGCCCTGTTCTTCCAGGATGGCTCGGGCACTGGCACTCACGTAACGGGCACG
ATAGCCCAGGCCCAGCTTCCTGAGATGAGCCTCCACCTCTGGCCCAGCCAGGGCCTGCAGGCTGGGGAAG
CCATGGTAGGTGACATCATCAAGCTGGATGAGCCGAGGTCCANAAGCCTGGCACAGCCGCTCCACCATGC
CAGTGATGCGGGCGATGTTGTTGTTGGAGGAACAGATAAAAGAGAAAAGGCATTC
