[The description below was written by a language model from this plasmid's Addgene catalogue record.]
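Description:
pCMV/myc/Nuc-mutant-hogg1 is a mammalian expression plasmid built on the Invitrogen pCMV/myc/nuc backbone (recorded in the entry as "pMCV/myc/nuc", about 5 kb without insert). It is propagated in E. coli as a high-copy plasmid under ampicillin selection, and it carries a neomycin resistance marker so that transfected mammalian cells can be selected with G418. No feature table accompanies the record, so the regulatory elements are not itemised. The backbone name indicates a CMV promoter, a myc epitope tag and a nuclear localisation signal. The use of a BGH reverse sequencing primer is consistent with a bovine growth hormone polyadenylation region downstream of the insert. The exact position of the tag and targeting signal relative to the insert is not stated.

The insert is a 1035 bp coding sequence for human 8-oxoguanine DNA glycosylase (OGG1, also called hOGG1), cloned between SalI and NotI sites, both of which are retained. OGG1 is the base excision repair enzyme that removes the oxidative lesion 8-oxoguanine from DNA. This version carries a substitution of arginine 229 to glutamine. Combined with the backbone's nuclear targeting, the construct is designed to direct the mutant enzyme to the nucleus, with the myc tag available for detecting it.

According to the associated publication, the plasmid was used to target mutant hOGG1 to the nucleus and mitochondria of mammalian cells and examine the effect on cell survival under oxidative stress. This plasmid is the nuclear-targeted version.
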