Addgene plasmid #18710: pCMV/myc/Nuc-mutant-hogg1
Depositing lab: David Sidransky. Depositing organization: Johns Hopkins University and School of Medicine. Publication: Targeting of mutant hogg1 in mammalian mitochondria and nucleus: effect on cellular survival upon oxidative stress. Chatterjee A, Mambo E, Zhang Y, Deweese T, Sidransky D. BMC Cancer. 2006 Oct 3;6:235. doi: 10.1186/1471-2407-6-235. PubMed 17018150.
Backbone
  Vector backbone: pMCV/myc/nuc
  Backbone manufacturer: Invitrogen
  Backbone size w/o insert (bp): 5000
  Vector type: Mammalian Expression
  Selectable markers: Neomycin (select with G418)
Growth in bacteria
  Bacterial resistance: Ampicillin, 100 μg/mL
  Growth temperature: 37°C
  Growth strain: DH5alpha
  Copy number: High Copy
Gene/Insert
  Gene/Insert name: 8-oxoguanine DNA glycosylase
  Species: H. sapiens (human)
  Insert size (bp): 1035
  Mutation: Amino Acid 229 Arginine changed to Glutamine
  GenBank ID: NM_002542
  Entrez Gene: OGG1 (a.k.a. HMMH, HOGG1, MUTM, OGH1)
  Cloning method: Restriction Enzyme; 5′ cloning site SalI (not destroyed); 3′ cloning site NotI (not destroyed)
  Sequencing primers: 5′ cgcaaatgggcggtag; 3′ BGH reverse
Terms and licenses: Academic/Nonprofit Terms; Industry Terms: Not Available to Industry
How to cite: pCMV/myc/Nuc-mutant-hogg1 was a gift from David Sidransky (Addgene plasmid # 18710 ; http://n2t.net/addgene:18710 ; RRID:Addgene_18710)
